>Addgene plasmid #148087 | pAc5.1B-lambdaN-HA-DmPAN3-W707AG711E-dsRNAres_Y | addgene full sequence | sequence record 445007 | Addgene NGS Result
CATGAATGGCATCAACTCTGAATCAAATCTTTGCAGATGCACCTACTTCTCATTTCCACTGTCACATCAT
TTTTCCAGATCTCGCTGCCTGTTATGTGGCCCACAAACCAAGACACGTTTTATGGCCATTAAAGCTGGCT
GATCGTCGCCAAACACCAAATACATAATGAATATGTACACATTCGAGAAAGAAGCGATCAAAGAAGCGTC
TTCGGGCGGAGTAGGAGAATGCGGAGGAGAAGGAGAACGAGCTGATCTAGTATCTCTCCACAATCCAATG
CCAACTGACCAACTGGCCATATTCGGAGCAATTTGAAGCCAATTTCCATCGCCTGGCGATCGCTCCATTC
TTGGCTATATGTTTTTCACCGTTACCCGGGGCCATTTTCAAAGACTCGTCGGCAAGATAAGATTGTGTCA
CTCGCTGTCTCTCTTCATTTGTCGAAGAATGCTGAGGAATTTCGCGATGACGTCGGCGAGTATTTTGAAG
AATGAGAATAATTTGTATTTATACGAAAATCAGTTAGTGGAATTTTCTACAAAAACATGTTATCTATAGA
TAATTTTGTTGCAAAATATGTTGACTATGACAAAGATTGTATGTATATACCTTTAATGTATTCTCATTTT
CTTATGTATTTATAATGGCAATGATGATACTGATGATATTTTAAGATGATGCCAGACCAAAAGGCTTGAA
TTTCTGCGTCTTTTGCCGAACGCAGTGCATGTGCAATTGTTGTTTTTTGGAATATTCAATTTTCGGACTG
TCCGCTTTGATTTCAGTTTCTTGGCTTATTCAAAAAGCAAAGTAAAGCCAAAAAAGCGAGATGGCAATAC
CAAATGCGGCAAAACGGTAGTGGAAGGAAAGGGGTGCGGGGCAGCGGAAGGAAGGGTGGGGCGGGGCGTG
GCGGGGTCTGTGGCTGGGCGCGACGTCACCGACGTTGGAGCCACTCCTTTGACCATGTGTGCGTGTGTGT
ATTATTCGTGTCTCGCCACTCGCCGGTTGTTTTTTTCTTTTTATGCTGCGCTCTCTCTAGCGCCATCTCG
CTTACGCATGCTCAACGCACCGCATGTTGCCGTTTCCTTTTATGCGTCATTTTGGCTCGAAATAGGCAAT
TATTTAAACAAAGATTAGTCAACGAAAACGCTAAAATAAATAAGTCTACAATATGGTTACTTATTGCCAT
GTGTGTGCAGCCAACGATAGCAACAAAAGCAACAACACAGGTGGCTTTCCCTCTTTCACTTTTTGTTTGC
AAGCCGCGTGCGAGCAAGACGGCACGACCGGCAAACGCAATTACGCTGACAAAGAGCAGACGAAGTTTTG
GCGAAAAACATCAAGGCGCCTGATACGAATGCATTTGCAATAACAATTGCGATATTTAATATTGTTTATG
AAGCTGTTTGACTTCAAAACACACAAAAAAAAAAATAAAACAAATTATTTGAAAGAGAATTAGGAATCGG
ACGCTTATCGTTAGGGTAACAACAAGAAATGCTTACTGAGTCACAGCCTCTGGAAAACTGCCGCAAGCCA
GAGAGAGAGAAAAAGAGGGAGAGCAGCTTAGACCGCATGTGCTTGTGTGTGAGGCGTCTCTCTCTTCGTC
TCTGTTGCGCAAACGCATAGACTGCACTGAAAAAATCGATTACCTATTTTTTATGAATGAATATTTGCAC
TATTACTATTCAAAACTATTAAGATAGCAATCACATTCAATAGCCAAATACTATACCACCTGAGCGATGC
AACGAAATGATCAATTTGAGCAAAAATGCTGCATATTTAGGACGGCATCATTATAGAAATGCTTCTTGCT
GTGTACTTTTCTCTCGTCTGGCAGCTGTTTCGCCGTTATTGTTAAAACCGGCTTAAGTTAGGTGTGTTTT
CTACGACTAGTGAATGCCCTACTAGAAGATGTGTGTTGCACAAAATGTCCCTGGAATAACCAATTTGAAG
TGCAGATAGCAGTAAACGTAAGCTAATATGAATATTATTTAACTGTAATGTTTTAATATCGCTGGACATT
ACTAATAAACCCACTATAAACACATGTACATATGTATGTTTTGGCATACAATGAGTAGTTGGGGAAAAAA
TGTGTAAAAGCACCGTGACCATCACAGCATAAAGATAACCAGCTGAAGTATCGAATATGAGTAACCCCCA
AATTGAATCACATGCCGCAACTGATAGGACCCATGGAAGTACACTCTTCATGGCGATATACAAGACACAC
ACAAGCACGAACACCCAGTTGCGGAGGAAATTCTCCGTAAATGAAAACCCAATCGGCGAACAATTCATAC
CCATATATGGTAAAAGTTTTGAACGCGACTTGAGAGCGGAGAGCATTGCGGCTGATAAGGTTTTAGCGCT
AAGCGGGCTTTATAAAACGGGCTGCGGGACCAGTTTTCATATCACTACCGTTTGAGTTCTTGTGCTGTGT
GGATACTCCTCCCGACACAAAGCCGCTCCATCAGCCAGCAGTCGTCTAATCCAGAGACCCCGGATCGGGG
TACCAACATGGACGCACAAACACGACGACGTGAGCGTCGCGCTGAGAAACAAGCTCAATGGAAAGCTGCA
AACGGTGGATCTCCTCCACATATGGCTTACCCATACGATGTTCCAGATTACGCTCCTCCAAGCTTGAATT
CTATGTGTTCCACATACGGCCTGCTTTCATTCGAATTCTCGGACACCGCCGCCATGGACCCGATCTTTTT
TTCCCCGACCAACGGCATTCCCAGTGAATCGAAGCTGGCTACATACATGAACCGCCAAAACGTGGCTACG
CCCTCCGGATACGGTTTGAACAATGGATTTAGTCTTCTCAACCTGGACTCCCCGCTCAACAAGAAAAGCC
AAGTGACCCCCCAATCCCCGGAATTTATCCCCACCCGTCTCGGATCCACCCCGAATTTTTACGCCCCGTA
CCATAATGCCCCGATGCAGCTATCGAACGGACTGAACGGAGTGAACGGTCTAACGGCTGCTGCTGCTGCG
GCCGCCGCCGCTGCTGCTGCTGCTGCTGCTGCCGTCCCGAGCAGCACCAGTTCCGCCAGCAGCGCTTCCG
TCACGATTTCCAAGACCGCTAATGGCGGAGCTAGCATGCTGGCTTTGCAGAAAACGGCTAGCATTGCTTC
AGTTACGATTGCCCAGCAACAACCGCAACACCCGCAAAAGCAACAGCAACACCCCCCCTCCGTCGGAGGC
GGCGCCGTCAGCGCTGCTAGCGCTCCGATCGCTATCTCGGGAGCCCCGCCCAACCCGGCTGCGGCCCCCT
TTGTGTCCTCCATGAGCGCCCAAACCCCCTTGAAAGGACGAGGAGCTATGATGCGTCAAGAGTCGCCGAC
CGCTGCTATGATCTCCGGAGCCGGTCCGGGCGAAAAATCGCCACCGCACGGGATGACGCCGCACGGAGCA
TCGCCCATACCATCAGCGCTGCCCACCAGCGTGCACCAGGAGAACGTAGGCGGCACCATATACTTCTATC
CGACTGCCAACGCACAGAACAGCCAGCCCGTCGTCAATTCCATGGTGGTGGATGGAACGCATCCGGCTCT
CCATGGCGTGAGTGCTGTGGCGCCGATGAGTGCGGGCGTTCCGGCGGCCATGATGTACACGGGGCATGTG
TATCCGGGACCGTCCTCCAACGTGGTCACCATGCAGCCAAAGACGCTGCTGGAGTCGGCCTTCTTTATGC
CCGACGAGATGCGCGCCGAAGTCCTCGCCCGCAACGAGATCTCTAACCTGATCATGGACGCAGCGGAGGC
TGCGCAGCACGCTCTACCGCTGGAGGTGGAGAACTACCATGCCCTGTATCCACTGGAACCGCCGGCGCAG
CCGTTGCACGCCAAGCTCACGTTCCCCGCCACCACTTATAGGGCCACGCACAACACGACGGGCTACAAGT
ACTGCCTGCGAAGAATACATGGTTTCCGCCTGCAGTCGACCAAGTGCATGACGCTGGTGGAGATGTGGAA
GAAGCTGCAGCACACGAATGTGGTACAACTGCGTGAGGTGTTCACGACGAAAGCATTTGGTGATAACTCT
TTAGTATTAGTGTACGACTATCATCCCGGCTCACAAACATTACTGGCCAAATACTTCACTCCGGCGCCAG
AGACCAACGGGTACACTGATCCATTCCAAGGCGAGGCCCGCCCCTTCAGTCATAAGAGTAACATGCAGCG
AACGAGCAATGGACCGCTGCTACCGGAGGCCACCATCTGGTCGATCATCATGCAGCTGACCGCCGGCTTA
AAAGCCATCCACCATGCCGGTCTTGCCTGCAAGGTTCTGGATCCCACAAAGATTATAGTGACGGGCAAGC
GTGTACGGTTTAGCTCATGCTGCATTTCGGATATAACGCAATTCGATCCGAATGCATCCAATCCCTTGGC
GCTGGTTAATATGCATCAGCAGGACGATCTGACCGCTTTGGGTCGCTTAGTATTAGCTTTGGCCTGCCGC
TGTCTTCAATCCGTGCAACGCGACAATGTCCAGTCCAGCATCGATATGGTCACGCGAAACTACTCCACCG
ATCTGCGAAACTTTATTGTTTACCTCTTCACCACCAATAATCGTCGCTCCGTGACCGACCTGATGCCGAT
GATTGGTGCCCGCTTCTATACGCAACTGGATGCACTGCAGAGCAAAATTGATATGCAGGAGGACGAGTTG
GCCAAGGAGATGGAGAACGGGCGGTTATATCGCATTTTGGTCAAACTTAATAGCATCAACGAGCGACCCG
ACTTTAATCTGGACTGCACTGCGTCTGAGACTGAGGATAGATACATGTTGAAATTATTCCGTGATTATTT
GTTCCATTCCGTCACTGAGGATGGCCGGCCCTGGCTAGATCACGCACACATTGTACAATGCCTCAACAAG
CTGGATGCTGGCTCCATAGAGCGCGTGCAACTGATGTCCCGCGACGAGCAATCGGTACTCATCGTCTCCT
ATGCTGAACTCAAGAATTGTCTGGAGAACGCCTTCTCCGAACTGATGTCAAGTGCGGCCAACTGAGCGGC
CGCTCGAGTCTAGAGGGCCCGCGGTTCGAAGGTAAGCCTATCCCTAACCCTCTCCTCGGTCTCGATTCTA
CGCGTACCGGTCATCATCACCATCACCATTGAGTTTAAACCCGCTGATCAGCCTCGACTGTGCCTTCTAA
GGCCTGAGCTCGCTGATCAGCCTCGATCGAGGATCCAGACATGATAAGATACATTGATGAGTTTGGACAA
ACCACAACTAGAATGCAGTGAAAAAAATGCTTTATTTGTGAAATTTGTGATGCTATTGCTTTATTTGTAA
CCATTATAAGCTGCAATAAACAAGTTAACAACAACAATTGCATTCATTTTATGTTTCAGGTTCAGGGGGA
GGTGTGGGAGGTTTTTTAAAGCAAGTAAAACCTCTACAAATGTGGTATGGCTGATTATGATCAGTCGACC
GATGCCCTTGAGAGCCTTCAACCCAGTCAGCTCCTTCCGGTGGGCGCGGGGCATGACTATCGTCGCCGCA
CTTATGACTGTCTTCTTTATCATGCAACTCGTAGGACAGGTGCCGGCAGCGCTCTGGGTCATTTTCGGCG
AGGACCGCTTTCGCTGGAGCGCGACGATGATCGGCCTGTCGCTTGCGGTATTCGGAATCTTGCACGCCCT
CGCTCAAGCCTTCGTCACTGGTCCCGCCACCAAACGTTTCGGCGAGAAGCAGGCCATTATCGCCGGCATG
GCGGCCGACGCGCTGGGCTACGTCTTGCTGGCGTTCGCGACGCGAGGCTGGATGGCCTTCCCCATTATGA
TTCTTCTCGCTTCCGGCGGCATCGGGATGCCCGCGTTGCAGGCCATGCTGTCCAGGCAGGTAGATGACGA
CCATCAGGGACAGCTTCAAGGCCAGCAAAAGGCCAGGAACCGTAAAAAGGCCGCGTTGCTGGCGTTTTTC
CATAGGCTCCGCCCCCCTGACGAGCATCACAAAAATCGACGCTCAAGTCAGAGGTGGCGAAACCCGACAG
GACTATAAAGATACCAGGCGTTTCCCCCTGGAAGCTCCCTCGTGCGCTCTCCTGTTCCGACCCTGCCGCT
TACCGGATACCTGTCCGCCTTTCTCCCTTCGGGAAGCGTGGCGCTTTCTCATAGCTCACGCTGTAGGTAT
CTCAGTTCGGTGTAGGTCGTTCGCTCCAAGCTGGGCTGTGTGCACGAACCCCCCGTTCAGCCCGACCGCT
GCGCCTTATCCGGTAACTATCGTCTTGAGTCCAACCCGGTAAGACACGACTTATCGCCACTGGCAGCAGC
CACTGGTAACAGGATTAGCAGAGCGAGGTATGTAGGCGGTGCTACAGAGTTCTTGAAGTGGTGGCCTAAC
TACGGCTACACTAGAAGGACAGTATTTGGTATCTGCGCTCTGCTGAAGCCAGTTACCTTCGGAAAAAGAG
TTGGTAGCTCTTGATCCGGCAAACAAACCACCGCTGGTAGCGGTGGTTTTTTTGTTTGCAAGCAGCAGAT
TACGCGCAGAAAAAAAGGATCTCAAGAAGATCCTTTGATCTTTTCTACGGGGTCTGACGCTCAGTGGAAC
GAAAACTCACGTTAAGGGATTTTGGTCATGAGATTATCAAAAAGGATCTTCACCTAGATCCTTTTAAATT
AAAAATGAAGTTTTAAATCAATCTAAAGTATATATGAGTAAACTTGGTCTGACAGTTACCAATGCTTAAT
CAGTGAGGCACCTATCTCAGCGATCTGTCTATTTCGTTCATCCATAGTTGCCTGACTCCCCGTCGTGTAG
ATAACTACGATACGGGAGGGCTTACCATCTGGCCCCAGTGCTGCAATGATACCGCGAGACCCACGCTCAC
CGGCTCCAGATTTATCAGCAATAAACCAGCCAGCCGGAAGGGCCGAGCGCAGAAGTGGTCCTGCAACTTT
ATCCGCCTCCATCCAGTCTATTAATTGTTGCCGGGAAGCTAGAGTAAGTAGTTCGCCAGTTAATAGTTTG
CGCAACGTTGTTGCCATTGCTGCAGGCATCGTGGTGTCACGCTCGTCGTTTGGTATGGCTTCATTCAGCT
CCGGTTCCCAACGATCAAGGCGAGTTACATGATCCCCCATGTTGTGCAAAAAAGCGGTTAGCTCCTTCGG
TCCTCCGATCGTTGTCAGAAGTAAGTTGGCCGCAGTGTTATCACTCATGGTTATGGCAGCACTGCATAAT
TCTCTTACTGTCATGCCATCCGTAAGATGCTTTTCTGTGACTGGTGAGTACTCAACCAAGTCATTCTGAG
AATAGTGTATGCGGCGACCGAGTTGCTCTTGCCCGGCGTCAACACGGGATAATACCGCGCCACATAGCAG
AACTTTAAAAGTGCTCATCATTGGAAAACGTTCTTCGGGGCGAAAACTCTCAAGGATCTTACCGCTGTTG
AGATCCAGTTCGATGTAACCCACTCGTGCACCCAACTGATCTTCAGCATCTTTTACTTTCACCAGCGTTT
CTGGGTGAGCAAAAACAGGAAGGCAAAATGCCGCAAAAAAGGGAATAAGGGCGACACGGAAATGTTGAAT
ACTCATACTCTTCCTTTTTCAATATTATTGAAGCATTTATCAGGGTTATTGTCTCATGAGCGGATACATA
TTTGAATGTATTTAGAAAAATAAACAAATAGGGGTTCCGCGCACATTTCCCCGAAAAGTGCCACCTGACG
TCTAAGAAACCATTATTATCATGACATTAACCTATAAAAATAGGCGTATCACGAGGCCCTTTCGTCTTCA
AGAATTAATTCTATATTCTAAAAACACAAATGATACTTCTAAAAAAAAAT
Features (pLannotate 1.2.2; 11 found; start..end, strand, type, name):
      1..2508    +  promoter       Ac5 promoter: Drosophila melanogaster actin 5C promoter
   2528..2593    +  CDS            N (fragment): REGN_LAMBD - Experimental evidence at protein level: Swiss-Prot protein existence level 1. Plays a role as a transcriptional antitermination factor that allows the virus to initiate its lytic phase. Activates expression of the delayed viral early genes by modifying host RNA polymerase (RNAP) into a form that is resistant to termination signals. This antitermination function requires the host NusA protein which serves to stabilize the interaction between antitermination protein N and host RNA polymerase. From Escherichia phage lambda (Bacteriophage lambda).
   2618..2644    +  CDS            3xHA (fragment): three tandem HA epitope tags
   2663..5032    +  CDS            PAN3: PAN3_DROME - Experimental evidence at protein level: Swiss-Prot protein existence level 1. Regulatory subunit of the poly(A)-nuclease (PAN) deadenylation complex, one of two cytoplasmic mRNA deadenylases involved in general and miRNA-mediated mRNA turnover. PAN specifically shortens poly(A) tails of RNA and the activity is stimulated by poly(A)-binding protein (PABP). PAN deadenylation is followed by rapid degradation of the shortened mRNA tails by the CCR4-NOT complex. Deadenylated mRNAs are then degraded by two alternative mechanisms, namely exosome-mediated 3'-5' exonucleolytic degradation,
   5071..5112    +  CDS            V5 tag: epitope tag from simian virus 5
   5212..5346    -  polyA_signal   SV40 poly(A) signal: SV40 polyadenylation signal
   5369..5453    -  CDS            large T antigen (fragment): large T antigen from SV40 (simian virus 40)
   5454..5901    +  CDS            TcR (fragment): tetracycline efflux protein; tet; confers resistance to tetracycline
   5947..6535    -  rep_origin     ori: high-copy-number ColE1/pMB1/pBR322/pUC origin of replication
   6706..7566    -  CDS            AmpR: β-lactamase; bla; confers resistance to ampicillin, carbenicillin, and related antibiotics
   7567..7671    -  promoter       AmpR promoter: bla
