>Addgene plasmid #148087 | pAc5.1B-lambdaN-HA-DmPAN3-W707AG711E-dsRNAres_Y | analyzer sequence | sequence record 290534
CTTCAAGGAATTAATTCTATATTCTAAAAACACAAATGATACTTCTAAAAAAAATCATGAATGGCATCAA
CTCTGAATCAAATCTTTGCAGATGCACCTACTTCTCATTTCCACTGTCACATCATTTTTCCAGATCTCGC
TGCCTGTTATGTGGCCCACAAACCAAGACACGTTTTATGGCCATTAAAGCTGGCTGATCGTCGCCAAACA
CCAAATACATATCAATATGTACATTCGAGAAAGAAGCGATCAAAGAAGCGTCTTCGGGCGAGTAGGAGAA
TGCGGAGGAGAAGGAGAACGAGCTGATCTAGTATCTCTCCACAATCCAATGCCAACTGACCAACTGGCCA
TATTCGGAGCAATTTGAAGCCAATTTCCATCGCCTGGCGATCGCTCCATTCTTGGCTATATGTTTTTCAC
CGTTCCCGGGGCCATTTTCAAAGACTCGTCGGTAAGATAAGATTGTGTCACTCGCTGTCTCTCTTCATTT
GTCGAAGAATGCTGAGGAATTTCGCGATGACGTCGGCGAGTATTTTGAAGAATGAGAATAATTTGTATTT
ATACGAAAATCAGTTAGTGGAATTTTCTACAAAAACATGTTATCTATAGATAATTTTGTTGCAAAATATG
TTGACTATGACAAAGATTGTATGTATATACCTTTAATGTATTCTCATTTTCTTATGTATTTATAATGGCA
ATGATGATACTGATGATATTTTAAGATGATGCCAGACCACAGGCTGATTTCTGCGTCTTTTGCCGAACGC
AGTGCATGTGCGGTTGTTGTTTTTTGGAATAGTTTCAATTTTCGGACTGTCCGCTTTGATTTCAGTTTCT
TGGCTTATTCAAAAAGCAAAGTAAAGCCAAAAAAGCGAGATGGCAATACCAAATGCGGCAAAACGGTAGT
GGAAGGAAAGGGGTGCGGGGCAGCGGAAGGAAGGGTGGGGCGGGGCGTGGCGGGGTCTGTGGCTGGGCGC
GACGTCACCGACGTTGGAGCCACTCCTTTGACCATGTGTGCGTGTGTGTATTATTCGTGTCTCGCCACTC
GCCGGTTGTTTTTTTCTTTTTATCTCGCTCTCTCTAGCGCCATCTCGTACGCATGCTCAACGCACCGCAT
GTTGCCGTGTCCTTTATGCGTCATTTTGGCTCGAAATAGGCAATTATTTAAACAAAGATTAGTCAACGAA
AACGCTAAAATAAATAAGTCTACAATATGGTTACTTATTGCCATGTGTGTGCAGCCAACGATAGCAACAA
AAGCAACAACACAGTGGCTTTCCCTCTTTCACTTTTTGTTTGCAAGCGCGTGCGAGCAAGACGGCACGAC
CGGCAAACGCAATTACGCTGACAAAGAGCAGACGAAGTTTTGGCCGAAAAACATCAAGGCGCCTGATACG
AATGCATTTGCAATAACAATTGCGATATTTAATATTGTTTATGAAGCTGTTTGACTTCAAAACACACAAA
AAAAAAAATAAAACAAATTATTTGAAAGAGAATTAGGAATCGGACAGCTTATCGTTACGGGCTAACAGCA
CACCGAGACGAAATAGCTTACCTGACGTCACAGCCTCTGGAAGAACTGCCGCCAAGCAGAGAGAGAGAGA
AAAAGAGGGAGAGCAGCTTAGACCGCATGTGCTTGTGTGTGAGGCGTCTCTCTCTTCGTCTCCTGTTTGC
GCAAACGCATAGACTGCACTGAGAAAATCGATTACCTATTTTTTATGAATGAATATTTGCACTATTACTA
TTCAAAACTATTAAGATAGCAATCACATTCAATAGCCAAATACTATACCACCTGAGCGATGCAACGAAAT
GATCAATTTGAGCAAAAATGCTGCATATTTAGGACGGCATCATTATAGAAATGCTTCTTGCTGTGTACTT
TTCTCTCGTCTGGCAGCTGTTTCGCCGTTATTGTTAAAACCGGCTTAAGTTAGGTGTGTTTTCTACGACT
AGTGATGCCCCTACTAGAAGATGTGTGTTGCACAAATGTCCCTGAATAACCAATTTGAAGTGCAGATAGC
AGTAAACGTAAGCTAATATGAATATTATTTAACTGTAATGTTTTAATATCGCTGGACATTACTAATAAAC
CCACTATAAACACATGTACATATGTATGTTTTGGCATACAATGAGTAGTTGGGGAAAAAATGTGTAAAAG
CACCGTGACCATCACAGCATAAAGATAACCAGCTGAAGTATCGAATATGAGTAACCCCCAAATTGAATCA
CATGCCGCAACTGATAGGACCCATGGAAGTACACTCTTCATGGCGATATACAAGACACACACAAGCACGA
ACACCCAGTTGCGGAGGAAATTCTCCGTAAATGAAAACCCAATCGGCGAACAATTCATACCCATATATGG
TAAAAGTTTTGAACGCGACTTGAGAGCGGAGAGCATTGCGGCTGATAAGGTTTTAGCGCTAAGCGGGCTT
TATAAAACGGGCTGCGGGACCAGTTTTCATATCACTACCGTTTGAGTTCTTGTGCTGTGTGGATACTCCT
CCCGACACAAAGCCGCTCCATCAGCCAGCAGTCGTCTAATCCAGAGACCCCGGATCGGGGTACCAACATG
GACGCACAAACACGACGACGTGAGCGTCGCGCTGAGAAACAAGCTCAATGGAAAGCTGCAAACGGTGGAT
CTCCTCCACATATGGCTTACCCATACGATGTTCCAGATTACGCTCCTCCAAGCTTGAATTCTATGTGTTC
CACATACGGCCTGCTTTCATTCGAATTCTCGGACACCGCCGCCATGGACCCGATCTTTTTTTCCCCGACC
AACGGCATTCCCAGTGAATCGAAGCTGGCTACATACATGAACCGCCAAAACGTGGCTACGCCCTCCGGAT
ACGGTTTGAACAATGGATTTAGTCTTCTCAACCTGGACTCCCCGCTCAACAAGAAAAGCCAAGTGACCCC
CCAATCCCCGGAATTTATCCCCACCCGTCTCGGATCCACCCCGAATTTTTACGCCCCGTACCATAATGCC
CCGATGCAGCTATCGAACGGACTGAACGGAGTGAACGGTCTAACGGCTGCTGCTGCTGCGGCCGCCGCCG
CTGCTGCTGCTGCTGCTGCTGCCGTCCCGAGCAGCACCAGTTCCGCCAGCAGCGCTTCCGTCACGATTTC
CAAGACCGCTAATGGCGGAGCTAGCATGCTGGCTTTGCAGAAAACGGCTAGCATTGCTTCAGTTACGATT
GCCCAGCAACAACCGCAACACCCGCAAAAGCAACAGCAACACCCCCCCTCCGTCGGAGGCGGCGCCGTCA
GCGCTGCTAGCGCTCCGATCGCTATCTCGGGAGCCCCGCCCAACCCGGCTGCGGCCCCCTTTGTGTCCTC
CATGAGCGCCCAAACCCCCTTGAAAGGACGAGGAGCTATGATGCGTCAAGAGTCGCCGACCGCTGCTATG
ATCTCCGGAGCCGGTCCGGGCGAAAAATCGCCACCGCACGGGATGACGCCGCACGGAGCATCGCCCATAC
CATCAGCGCTGCCCACCAGCGTGCACCAGGAGAACGTAGGCGGCACCATATACTTCTATCCGACTGCCAA
CGCACAGAACAGCCAGCCCGTCGTCAATTCCATGGTGGTGGATGGAACGCATCCGGCTCTCCATGGCGTG
AGTGCTGTGGCGCCGATGAGTGCGGGCGTTCCGGCGGCCATGATGTACACGGGGCATGTGTATCCGGGAC
CGTCCTCCAACGTGGTCACCATGCAGCCAAAGACGCTGCTGGAGTCGGCCTTCTTTATGCCCGACGAGAT
GCGCGCCGAAGTCCTCGCCCGCAACGAGATCTCTAACCTGATCATGGACGCAGCGGAGGCTGCGCAGCAC
GCTCTACCGCTGGAGGTGGAGAACTACCATGCCCTGTATCCACTGGAACCGCCGGCGCAGCCGTTGCACG
CCAAGCTCACGTTCCCCGCCACCACTTATAGGGCCACGCACAACACGACGGGCTACAAGTACTGCCTGCG
AAGAATACATGGTTTCCGCCTGCAGTCGACCAAGTGCATGACGCTGGTGGAGATGTGGAAGAAGCTGCAG
CACACGAATGTGGTACAACTGCGTGAGGTGTTCACGACGAAAGCATTTGGTGATAACTCTTTAGTATTAG
TGTACGACTATCATCCCGGCTCACAAACATTACTGGCCAAATACTTCACTCCGGCGCCAGAGACCAACGG
GTACACTGATCCATTCCAAGGCGAGGCCCGCCCCTTCAGTCATAAGAGTAACATGCAGCGAACGAGCAAT
GGACCGCTGCTACCGGAGGCCACCATCTGGTCGATCATCATGCAGCTGACCGCCGGCTTAAAAGCCATCC
ACCATGCCGGTCTTGCCTGCAAGGTTCTGGATCCCACAAAGATTATAGTGACGGGCAAGCGTGTACGGTT
TAGCTCATGCTGCATTTCGGATATAACGCAATTCGATCCGAATGCATCCAATCCCTTGGCGCTGGTTAAT
ATGCATCAGCAGGACGATCTGACCGCTTTGGGTCGCTTAGTATTAGCTTTGGCCTGCCGCTGTCTTCAAT
CCGTGCAACGCGACAATGTCCAGTCCAGCATCGATATGGTCACGCGAAACTACTCCACCGATCTGCGAAA
CTTTATTGTTTACCTCTTCACCACCAATAATCGTCGCTCCGTGACCGACCTGATGCCGATGATTGGTGCC
CGCTTCTATACGCAACTGGATGCACTGCAGAGCAAAATTGATATGCAGGAGGACGAGTTGGCCAAGGAGA
TGGAGAACGGGCGGTTATATCGCATTTTGGTCAAACTTAATAGCATCAACGAGCGACCCGACTTTAATCT
GGACTGCACTGCGTCTGAGACTGAGGATAGATACATGTTGAAATTATTCCGTGATTATTTGTTCCATTCC
GTCACTGAGGATGGCCGGCCCTGGCTAGATCACGCACACATTGTACAATGCCTCAACAAGCTGGATGCTG
GCTCCATAGAGCGCGTGCAACTGATGTCCCGCGACGAGCAATCGGTACTCATCGTCTCCTATGCTGAACT
CAAGAATTGTCTGGAGAACGCCTTCTCCGAACTGATGTCAAGTGCGGCCAACTGAGCGGCCGCTCGAGTC
TAGAGGGCCCGCGGTTCGAAGGTAAGCCTATCCCTAACCCTCTCCTCGGTCTCGATTCTACGCGTACCGG
TCATCATCACCATCACCATTGAGTTTAAACCCGCTGATCAGCCTCGACTGTGCCTTCTAAGGCCTGAGCT
CGCTGATCAGCCTCGATCGAGGATCCAGACATGATAAGATACATTGATGAGTTTGGACAAACCACAACTA
GAATGCAGTGAAAAAAATGCTTTATTTGTGAAATTTGTGATGCTATTGCTTTATTTGTAACCATTATAAG
CTGCAATAAACAAGTTAACAACAACAATTGCATTCATTTTATGTTTCAGGTTCAGGGGGAGGTGTGGGAG
GTTTTTTAAAGCAAGTAAAACCTCTACAAATGTGGTATGGCTGATTATGATCAGTCGACCGATGCCCTTG
AGAGCCTTCAACCCAGTCAGCTCCTTCCGGTGGGCGCGGGGCATGACTATCGTCGCCGCACTTATGACTG
TCTTCTTTATCATGCAACTCGTAGGACAGGTGCCGGCAGCGCTCTGGGTCATTTTCGGCGAGGACCGCTT
TCGCTGGAGCGCGACGATGATCGGCCTGTCGCTTGCGGTATTCGGAATCTTGCACGCCCTCGCTCAAGCC
TTCGTCACTGGTCCCGCCACCAAACGTTTCGGCGAGAAGCAGGCCATTATCGCCGGCATGGCGGCCGACG
CGCTGGGCTACGTCTTGCTGGCGTTCGCGACGCGAGGCTGGATGGCCTTCCCCATTATGATTCTTCTCGC
TTCCGGCGGCATCGGGATGCCCGCGTTGCAGGCCATGCTGTCCAGGCAGGTAGATGACGACCATCAGGGA
CAGCTTCAAGGATCGCTCGCGGCTCTTACCAGCCAGCAAAAGGCCAGGAACCGTAAAAAGGCCGCGTTGC
TGGCGTTTTTCCATAGGCTCCGCCCCCCTGACGAGCATCACAAAAATCGACGCTCAAGTCAGAGGTGGCG
AAACCCGACAGGACTATAAAGATACCAGGCGTTTCCCCCTGGAAGCTCCCTCGTGCGCTCTCCTGTTCCG
ACCCTGCCGCTTACCGGATACCTGTCCGCCTTTCTCCCTTCGGGAAGCGTGGCGCTTTCTCAATGCTCAC
GCTGTAGGTATCTCAGTTCGGTGTAGGTCGTTCGCTCCAAGCTGGGCTGTGTGCACGAACCCCCCGTTCA
GCCCGACCGCTGCGCCTTATCCGGTAACTATCGTCTTGAGTCCAACCCGGTAAGACACGACTTATCGCCA
CTGGCAGCAGCCACTGGTAACAGGATTAGCAGAGCGAGGTATGTAGGCGGTGCTACAGAGTTCTTGAAGT
GGTGGCCTAACTACGGCTACACTAGAAGGACAGTATTTGGTATCTGCGCTCTGCTGAAGCCAGTTACCTT
CGGAAAAAGAGTTGGTAGCTCTTGATCCGGCAAACAAACCACCGCTGGTAGCGGTGGTTTTTTTGTTTGC
AAGCAGCAGATTACGCGCAGAAAAAAAGGATCTCAAGAAGATCCTTTGATCTTTTCTACGGGGTCTGACG
CTCAGTGGAACGAAAACTCACGTTAAGGGATTTTGGTCATGAGATTATCAAAAAGGATCTTCACCTAGAT
CCTTTTAAATTAAAAATGAAGTTTTAAATCAATCTAAAGTATATATGAGTAAACTTGGTCTGACAGTTAC
CAATGCTTAATCAGTGAGGCACCTATCTCAGCGATCTGTCTATTTCGTTCATCCATAGTTGCCTGACTCC
CCGTCGTGTAGATAACTACGATACGGGAGGGCTTACCATCTGGCCCCAGTGCTGCAATGATACCGCGAGA
CCCACGCTCACCGGCTCCAGATTTATCAGCAATAAACCAGCCAGCCGGAAGGGCCGAGCGCAGAAGTGGT
CCTGCAACTTTATCCGCCTCCATCCAGTCTATTAATTGTTGCCGGGAAGCTAGAGTAAGTAGTTCGCCAG
TTAATAGTTTGCGCAACGTTGTTGCCATTGCTGCAGGCATCGTGGTGTCACGCTCGTCGTTTGGTATGGC
TTCATTCAGCTCCGGTTCCCAACGATCAAGGCGAGTTACATGATCCCCCATGTTGTGCAAAAAAGCGGTT
AGCTCCTTCGGTCCTCCGATCGTTGTCAGAAGTAAGTTGGCCGCAGTGTTATCACTCATGGTTATGGCAG
CACTGCATAATTCTCTTACTGTCATGCCATCCGTAAGATGCTTTTCTGTGACTGGTGAGTACTCAACCAA
GTCATTCTGAGAATAGTGTATGCGGCGACCGAGTTGCTCTTGCCCGGCGTCAACACGGGATAATACCGCG
CCACATAGCAGAACTTTAAAAGTGCTCATCATTGGAAAACGTTCTTCGGGGCGAAAACTCTCAAGGATCT
TACCGCTGTTGAGATCCAGTTCGATGTAACCCACTCGTGCACCCAACTGATCTTCAGCATCTTTTACTTT
CACCAGCGTTTCTGGGTGAGCAAAAACAGGAAGGCAAAATGCCGCAAAAAAGGGAATAAGGGCGACACGG
AAATGTTGAATACTCATACTCTTCCTTTTTCAATATTATTGAAGCATTTATCAGGGTTATTGTCTCATGA
GCGGATACATATTTGAATGTATTTAGAAAAATAAACAAATAGGGGTTCCGCGCACATTTCCCCGAAAAGT
GCCACCTGACGTCTAAGAAACCATTATTATCATGACATTAACCTATAAAAATAGGCGTATCACGAGGCCC
TTTCGT
Features (pLannotate 1.2.2; 11 found; start..end, strand, type, name):
     56..2568    +  promoter       Ac5 promoter: Drosophila melanogaster actin 5C promoter
   2588..2653    +  CDS            N (fragment): REGN_LAMBD - Experimental evidence at protein level: Swiss-Prot protein existence level 1. Plays a role as a transcriptional antitermination factor that allows the virus to initiate its lytic phase. Activates expression of the delayed viral early genes by modifying host RNA polymerase (RNAP) into a form that is resistant to termination signals. This antitermination function requires the host NusA protein which serves to stabilize the interaction between antitermination protein N and host RNA polymerase. From Escherichia phage lambda (Bacteriophage lambda).
   2678..2704    +  CDS            3xHA (fragment): three tandem HA epitope tags
   2723..5092    +  CDS            PAN3: PAN3_DROME - Experimental evidence at protein level: Swiss-Prot protein existence level 1. Regulatory subunit of the poly(A)-nuclease (PAN) deadenylation complex, one of two cytoplasmic mRNA deadenylases involved in general and miRNA-mediated mRNA turnover. PAN specifically shortens poly(A) tails of RNA and the activity is stimulated by poly(A)-binding protein (PABP). PAN deadenylation is followed by rapid degradation of the shortened mRNA tails by the CCR4-NOT complex. Deadenylated mRNAs are then degraded by two alternative mechanisms, namely exosome-mediated 3'-5' exonucleolytic degradation,
   5131..5172    +  CDS            V5 tag: epitope tag from simian virus 5
   5272..5406    -  polyA_signal   SV40 poly(A) signal: SV40 polyadenylation signal
   5429..5513    -  CDS            large T antigen (fragment): large T antigen from SV40 (simian virus 40)
   5514..5984    +  CDS            TcR (fragment): tetracycline efflux protein; tet; confers resistance to tetracycline
   6028..6616    -  rep_origin     ori: high-copy-number ColE1/pMB1/pBR322/pUC origin of replication
   6787..7647    -  CDS            AmpR: β-lactamase; bla; confers resistance to ampicillin, carbenicillin, and related antibiotics
   7648..7752    -  promoter       AmpR promoter: bla
