[The description below was written by a language model from this plasmid's Addgene catalogue record and pLannotate feature annotations shown in this document.]
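Description:
pAc5.1B-lambdaN-HA-DmPAN3-W707AG711E-dsRNAres_Y is an insect-cell expression plasmid for a mutant form of Drosophila melanogaster PAN3 (CG11486), the regulatory subunit of the PAN2–PAN3 poly(A) nuclease complex that shortens mRNA poly(A) tails. The catalogue lists the backbone as unknown, although the name points to a pAc5.1B-type vector, which fits the annotated parts. Propagation in E. coli relies on a ColE1/pUC-type origin and a β-lactamase gene with its own promoter for ampicillin selection. The catalogue describes the plasmid as low copy even though the origin is annotated as a high-copy type. A short tetracycline-resistance fragment and a piece of SV40 large T antigen are backbone remnants rather than functional genes. No selectable marker for insect cells is annotated, which suggests transient transfection.

Expression is driven by the roughly 2.5 kb Drosophila actin 5C promoter, a strong constitutive promoter in fly cell lines, and terminated by an SV40 polyadenylation signal. The reading frame begins with a short fragment of the bacteriophage lambda N protein, followed by an HA epitope and the PAN3 coding sequence. The lambda N peptide binds boxB RNA hairpins, so such fusions are commonly used to tether a protein to a boxB-bearing reporter mRNA. A vector-derived V5 tag lies downstream of the insert, but the record does not show whether it is translated in frame. The name indicates W707A and G711E substitutions and a dsRNA-resistant coding sequence, a design that typically allows the mutant to be expressed while endogenous PAN3 is depleted by RNAi. The associated study concerns PAN2 recruitment by the PAN3 dimer, though the record does not state the specific effect of these mutations. Two sequence records (7,820 and 7,846 nt) show the same feature organisation.
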