Addgene plasmid #148087: pAc5.1B-lambdaN-HA-DmPAN3-W707AG711E-dsRNAres_Y
Purpose: Insect Expression of DmPAN3-W707AG711E-dsRNAres
Depositing lab: Elisa Izaurralde. Depositing organization: Max Planck Institute for Developmental Biology. Publication: An asymmetric PAN3 dimer recruits a single PAN2 exonuclease to mediate mRNA deadenylation and decay. Jonas S, Christie M, Peter D, Bhandari D, Loh B, Huntzinger E, Weichenrieder O, Izaurralde E. Nat Struct Mol Biol. 2014 Jul;21(7):599-608. doi: 10.1038/nsmb.2837. Epub 2014 Jun 1. PubMed 24880343.
Backbone
  Vector backbone: Unknown
  Vector type: Insect Expression
Growth in bacteria
  Bacterial resistance: Ampicillin, 100 μg/mL
  Growth temperature: 37°C
  Growth strain: DH5alpha
  Copy number: Low Copy
Gene/Insert
  Gene/Insert name: DmPAN3-W707AG711E-dsRNAres
  Species: D. melanogaster (fly)
  Entrez Gene: CG11486 (a.k.a. Dmel_CG11486, Dmel\CG11486, PAN3)
  Cloning method: Unknown
Terms and licenses: Academic/Nonprofit Terms; Industry Terms: Not Available to Industry
Depositor comments: ORF extracted from NCBI: LD14901 Plasmids from this collection were made available to the research community and donated after the lab closed. Please note that the sequence provided by the depositing laboratory may be theoretical/predicted or based on Sanger sequencing results. There may be discrepancies between sequencing results obtained by Addgene and the depositor sequence. If an Addgene verified sequence is not available, please contact before placing your order to request that our lab fully sequence the plasmid.
How to cite: pAc5.1B-lambdaN-HA-DmPAN3-W707AG711E-dsRNAres_Y was a gift from Elisa Izaurralde (Addgene plasmid # 148087 ; http://n2t.net/addgene:148087 ; RRID:Addgene_148087)
